>Addgene plasmid #103305 | LSB-hsa-miR-193a-3p | depositor full sequence | sequence record 195659 | Full Sequence
AATTGAGGGGATAACGCAGGAAAGAACATGTGAGCAAAAGGCCAGCAAAAGGCCAGGAACCGTAAAAAGG
CCGCGTTGCTGGCGTTTTTCCATAGGCTCCGCCCCCCTGACGAGCATCACAAAAATCGACGCTCAAGTCA
GAGGTGGCGAAACCCGACAGGACTATAAAGATACCAGGCGTTTCCCCCTGGAAGCTCCCTCGTGCGCTCT
CCTGTTCCGACCCTGCCGCTTACCGGATACCTGTCCGCCTTTCTCCCTTCGGGAAGCGTGGCGCTTTCTC
ATAGCTCACGCTGTAGGTATCTCAGTTCGGTGTAGGTCGTTCGCTCCAAGCTGGGCTGTGTGCACGAACC
CCCCGTTCAGCCCGACCGCTGCGCCTTATCCGGTAACTATCGTCTTGAGTCCAACCCGGTAAGACACGAC
TTATCGCCACTGGCAGCAGCCACTGGTAACAGGATTAGCAGAGCGAGGTATGTAGGCGGTGCTACAGAGT
TCTTGAAGTGGTGGCCTAACTACGGCTACACTAGAAGAACAGTATTTGGTATCTGCGCTCTGCTGAAGCC
AGTTACCTTCGGAAAAAGAGTTGGTAGCTCTTGATCCGGCAAACAAACCACCGCTGGTAGCGGTGGTTTT
TTTGTTTGCAAGCAGCAGATTACGCGCAGAAAAAAAGGATCTCAAGAAGATCCTTTGATCTTTTCTACGG
GGTCTGACGCTCAGTGGAACGAAAACTCACGTTAAGGGATTTTGGTCATGAGATTATCAAAAAGGATCTT
CACCTAGATCCTTTTAAATTAAAAATGAAGTTTTAAATCAATCTAAAGTATATATGAGTAAACTTGGTCT
GACAGTTACCAATGCTTAATCAGTGAGGCACCTATCTCAGCGATCTGTCTATTTCGTTCATCCATAGTTG
CCTGACTCCCCGTCGTGTAGATAACTACGATACGGGAGGGCTTACCATCTGGCCCCAGTGCTGCAATGAT
ACCGCGAGAACCACGCTCACCGGCTCCAGATTTATCAGCAATAAACCAGCCAGCCGGAAGGGCCGAGCGC
AGAAGTGGTCCTGCAACTTTATCCGCCTCCATCCAGTCTATTAATTGTTGCCGGGAAGCTAGAGTAAGTA
GTTCGCCAGTTAATAGTTTGCGCAACGTTGTTGCCATTGCTACAGGCATCGTGGTGTCACGCTCGTCGTT
TGGTATGGCTTCATTCAGCTCCGGTTCCCAACGATCAAGGCGAGTTACATGATCCCCCATGTTGTGCAAA
AAAGCGGTTAGCTCCTTCGGTCCTCCGATCGTTGTCAGAAGTAAGTTGGCCGCAGTGTTATCACTCATGG
TTATGGCAGCACTGCATAATTCTCTTACTGTCATGCCATCCGTAAGATGCTTTTCTGTGACTGGTGAGTA
CTCAACCAAGTCATTCTGAGAATAGTGTATGCGGCGACCGAGTTGCTCTTGCCCGGCGTCAATACGGGAT
AATACCGCGCCACATAGCAGAACTTTAAAAGTGCTCATCATTGGAAAACGTTCTTCGGGGCGAAAACTCT
CAAGGATCTTACCGCTGTTGAGATCCAGTTCGATGTAACCCACTCGTGCACCCAACTGATCTTCAGCATC
TTTTACTTTCACCAGCGTTTCTGGGTGAGCAAAAACAGGAAGGCAAAATGCCGCAAAAAAGGGAATAAGG
GCGACACGGAAATGTTGAATACTCATACTCTTCCTTTTTCAATATTATTGAAGCATTTATCAGGGTTATT
GTCTCATGAGCGGATACATATTTGAATGTAGCTCCGAATTTCTCGAGGGCTTGTCGACGACGGCGGTCTC
CGTCGTCAGGATCATGAATTCGACCCGCCTGCCACCATGACCGAGTACAAGCCCACGGTGCGCCTCGCCA
CCCGCGACGACGTCCCCCGGGCCGTACGCACCCTCGCCGCCGCGTTCGCCGACTACCCCGCCACGCGCCA
CACCGTCGACCCGGACCGCCACATCGAGCGGGTCACCGAGCTGCAAGAACTCTTCCTCACGCGCGTCGGG
CTCGACATCGGCAAGGTGTGGGTCGCGGACGACGGCGCCGCGGTGGCGGTCTGGACCACGCCGGAGAGCG
TCGAAGCGGGGGCGGTGTTCGCCGAGATCGGCCCGCGCATGGCCGAGTTGAGCGGTTCCCGGCTGGCCGC
GCAGCAACAGATGGAAGGCCTCCTGGCGCCGCACCGGCCCAAGGAGCCCGCGTGGTTCCTGGCCACCGTC
GGCGTCTCGCCCGACCACCAGGGCAAGGGTCTGGGCAGCGCCGTCGTGCTCCCCGGAGTGGAGGCGGCCG
AGCGCGCCGGGGTGCCCGCCTTCCTGGAGACATCCGCGCCCCGCAACCTCCCCTTCTACGAGCGGCTCGG
CTTCACCGTCACCGCCGACGTCGAGGTGCCCGAAGGACCGCGCACCTGGTGCATGACCCGCAAGCCCGGT
GCCTGATACGCGTGAATTCACTCCTCAGGTGCAGGCTGCCTATCAGAAGGTGGTGGCTGGTGTGGCCAAT
GCCCTGGCTCACAAATACCACTGAGATCTTTTTCCCTCTGCCAAAAATTATGGGGACATCATGAAGCCCC
TTGAGCATCTGACTTCTGGCTAATAAAGGAAATTTATTTTCATTGCAATAGTGTGTTGGAATTTTTTGTG
TCTCTCACTCGGAAGGACATATGGGAGGGCAAATCATTTAAAACATCAGAATGAGTATTTGGTTTAGAGT
TTGGCAACATATGCCCATATGCTGGCTGCCATGAACAAAGGTTGGCTATAAAGAGGTCATCAGTATATGA
AACAGCCCCCTGCTGTCCATTCCTTATTCCATAGAAAAGCCTTGACTTGAGGTTAGATTTTTTTTATATT
TTGTTTTGTGTTATTTTTTTCTTTAACATCCCTAAAATTTTCCTTACATGTTTTACTAGCCAGATTTTTC
CTCCTCTCCTGACTACTCCCAGTCATAGCTGTCCCTCTTCTCTTATGGAGATCCCTCGACCTGCAGCCCA
AGCTTGAATTCTCTAGAATTACCCTGTTATCCCTATGCTTGGTTTACCGAGCTCTTATTGGTTTTCAAAC
TTCATTGACTGTGCCCAACGCGCCTGGGAGCTCACGGGGACAGCCCCCCCCCAAAGCCCCCAGGGATGTA
ATTACGTCCCTCCCCCGCTAGGGGGCAGCAGCGAGCCGCCCGGGGCTCCGCTCCGGTCCGGCGCTCCCCC
CGCATCCCCGAGCCGGCAGCGTGCGGGGACAGCCCGGGCACGGGGAAGGTGGCACGGGATCGCTTTCCTC
TGAACGCTTCTCGCTGCTCTTTGAGCCTGCAGACACCTGGGGGGATACGGGGAAAAAGCTAGGCTGAAAG
ACCGGTTCTTAGAATGACACGCGCCTGGGAGCTCACGGGGACAGCCCCCCCCCAAAGCCCCCAGGGATGT
AATTACGTCCCTCCCCCGCTAGGGGGCAGCAGCGAGCCGCCCGGGGCTCCGCTCCGGTCCGGCGCTCCCC
CCGCATCCCCGAGCCGGCAGCGTGCGGGGACAGCCCGGGCACGGGGAAGGTGGCACGGGATCGCTTTCCT
CTGAACGCTTCTCGCTGCTCTTTGAGCCTGCAGACACCTGGGGGGATACGGGGAAAAAGCTAACTTCTGA
GACGACAACTTTGTATAGAAAAGTTGGCTCCGAATTCGCCCTTGACAGCAGAGATCCAGTTTGGTTAATT
AATTGGCTCCGGTGCCCGTCAGTGGGCAGAGCGCACATCGCCCACAGTCCCCGAGAAGTTGTGGGGAGGG
GTCGGCAATTGAACCGGTGCCTAGAGAAGGTGGCGCGGGGTAAACTGGGAAAGTGATGTCGTGTACTGGC
TCCGCCTTTTTCCCGAGGGTGGGGGAGAACCGTATATAAGTGCAGTAGTCGCCGTGAACGTTCTTTTTCG
CAACGGGTTTGCCGCCAGAACACAGGTAAGTGCCGTGTGTGGTTCCCGCGGGCCTGGCCTCTTTACGGGT
TATGGCCCTTGCGTGCCTTGAATTACTTCCACCTGGCTGCAGTACGTGATTCTTGATCCCGAGCTTCGGG
TTGGAAGTGGGTGGGAGAGTTCGAGGCCTTGCGCTTAAGGAGCCCCTTCGCCTCGTGCTTGAGTTGAGGC
CTGGCCTGGGCGCTGGGGCCGCCGCGTGCGAATCTGGTGGCACCTTCGCGCCTGTCTCGCTGCTTTCGAT
AAGTCTCTAGCCATTTAAAATTTTTGATGACCTGCTGCGACGCTTTTTTTCTGGCAAGATAGTCTTGTAA
ATGCGGGCCAAGATCTGCACACTGGTATTTCGGTTTTTGGGGCCGCGGGCGGCGACGGGGCCCGTGCGTC
CCAGCGCACATGTTCGGCGAGGCGGGGCCTGCGAGCGCGGCCACCGAGAATCGGACGGGGGTAGTCTCAA
GCTGGCCGGCCTGCTCTGGTGCCTGGCCTCGCGCCGCCGTGTATCGCCCCGCCCTGGGCGGCAAGGCTGG
CCCGGTCGGCACCAGTTGCGTGAGCGGAAAGATGGCCGCTTCCCGGCCCTGCTGCAGGGAGCTCAAAATG
GAGGACGCGGCGCTCGGGAGAGCGGGCGGGTGAGTCACCCACACAAAGGAAAAGGGCCTTTCCGTCCTCA
GCCGTCGCTTCATGTGACTCCACGGAGTACCGGGCGCCGTCCAGGCACCTCGATTAGTTCTCGAGCTTTT
GGAGTACGTCGTCTTTAGGTTGGGGGGAGGGGTTTTATGCGATGGAGTTTCCCCACACTGAGTGGGTGGA
GACTGAAGTTAGGCCAGCTTGGCACTTGATGTAATTCTCCTTGGAATTTGCCCTTTTTGAGTTTGGATCT
TGGTTCATTCTCAAGCCTCAGACAGTGGTTCAAAGTTTTTTTCTTCCATTTCAGGTGTCGTGAGAAGGGC
GAATTCGACCCAAGTTTGTACAAAAAAGCAGGCTGGATCCAGGTGCCACCATGGTGAGCGAGCTGATTAA
GGAGAACATGCACATGAAGCTGTACATGGAGGGCACCGTGAACAACCACCACTTCAAGTGCACATCCGAG
GGCGAAGGCAAGCCCTACGAGGGCACCCAGACCATGAGAATCAAGGCGGTCGAGGGCGGCCCTCTCCCCT
TCGCCTTCGACATCCTGGCTACCAGCTTCATGTACGGCAGCAAAACCTTCATCAACCACACCCAGGGCAT
CCCCGACTTCTTTAAGCAGTCCTTCCCCGAGGGCTTCACATGGGAGAGAGTCACCACATACGAAGATGGG
GGCGTGCTGACCGCTACCCAGGACACCAGCCTCCAGGACGGCTGCCTCATCTACAACGTCAAGATCAGAG
GGGTGAACTTCCCATCCAACGGCCCTGTGATGCAGAAGAAAACACTCGGCTGGGAGGCCTCCACCGAGAC
ACTGTACCCCGCTGACGGCGGCCTGGAAGGCAGAGCCGACATGGCCCTGAAGCTCGTGGGCGGGGGCCAC
CTGATCTGCAACCTTAAGACCACATACAGATCCAAGAAACCCGCTAAGAACCTCAAGATGCCCGGCGTCT
ACTATGTGGACAGGAGACTGGAAAGAATCAAGGAGGCCGACAAAGAGACATACGTCGAGCAGCACGAGGT
GGCTGTGGCCAGATACTGCGACCTCCCTAGCAAACTGGGGCACAAACTTAATTGAGAATTCTACCACCCA
GCTTTCTTGTACAAAGTGGTACGTCTCAAGACCAGAGGTCTCTGCTTCGTAGAACACTGGGACTTTGTAG
GCCAGTTACTGGGACTTTGTAGGCCAGTTACTGGGACTTTGTAGGCCAGTTACTGGGACTTTGTAGGCCA
GTTCAACCAGAAGAGACCTGTGCTTCACTCCTCAGGTGCAGGCTGCCTATCAGAAGGTGGTGGCTGGTGT
GGCCAATGCCCTGGCTCACAAATACCACTGAGATCTTTTTCCCTCTGCCAAAAATTATGGGGACATCATG
AAGCCCCTTGAGCATCTGACTTCTGGCTAATAAAGGAAATTTATTTTCATTGCAATAGTGTGTTGGAATT
TTTTGTGTCTCTCACTCGGAAGGACATATGGGAGGGCAAATCATTTAAAACATCAGAATGAGTATTTGGT
TTAGAGTTTGGCAACATATGCCCATATGCTGGCTGCCATGAACAAAGGTTGGCTATAAAGAGGTCATCAG
TATATGAAACAGCCCCCTGCTGTCCATTCCTTATTCCATAGAAAAGCCTTGACTTGAGGTTAGATTTTTT
TTATATTTTGTTTTGTGTTATTTTTTTCTTTAACATCCCTAAAATTTTCCTTACATGTTTTACTAGCCAG
ATTTTTCCTCCTCTCCTGACTACTCCCAGTCATAGCTGTCCCTCTTCTCTTATGGAGATCCCGAGCGGTG
CGTTTTTATGCTTGTAGTATTGTATAATGTTTTTAAGATCCAAGCTTCTGACCTCTTCTCTTCCTCCCAC
AGGGCCTCGAGACAATTGCATCGATGGTACCAGTGAAAGTCTGCAATGAATTCGAGTTGGCGCGCCTGTC
ATTCTAAATCTCTCTTTCAGCCTAAAGCTTTTTCCCCGTATCCCCCCAGGTGTCTGCAGGCTCAAAGAGC
AGCGAGAAGCGTTCAGAGGAAAGCGATCCCGTGCCACCTTCCCCGTGCCCGGGCTGTCCCCGCACGCTGC
CGGCTCGGGGATGCGGGGGGAGCGCCGGACCGGAGCGGAGCCCCGGGCGGCTCGCTGCTGCCCCCTAGCG
GGGGAGGGACGTAATTACATCCCTGGGGGCTTTGGGAGGGGGCTGTCCCCGTGAGCTCCCAGGCGCGCCT
GTCATTCTAAATCTCTCTTTCAGCCTAAAGCTTTTTCCCCGTATCCCCCCAGGTGTCTGCAGGCTCAAAG
AGCAGCGAGAAGCGTTCAGAGGAAAGCGATCCCGTGCCACCTTCCCCGTGCCCGGGCTGTCCCCGCACGC
TGCCGGCTCGGGGATGCGGGGGGAGCGCCGGACCGGAGCGGAGCCCCGGGCGGCTCGCTGCTGCCCCCTA
GCGGGGGAGGGACGTAATTACATCCCTGGGGGCTTTGGGGGGGGGCTGTCCCCGTGAGCTCCCAGGCGCG
CCAACTCGGTACCGTATCGATGTCGACGTTAACGCTAGTGATATCAACTTTGTATAGAAAAGTTGGCTCC
GAATTCGCCCTTGACAGCAGAGATCCAGTTTGGTTAATTAATTGGCTCCGGTGCCCGTCAGTGGGCAGAG
CGCACATCGCCCACAGTCCCCGAGAAGTTGTGGGGAGGGGTCGGCAATTGAACCGGTGCCTAGAGAAGGT
GGCGCGGGGTAAACTGGGAAAGTGATGTCGTGTACTGGCTCCGCCTTTTTCCCGAGGGTGGGGGAGAACC
GTATATAAGTGCAGTAGTCGCCGTGAACGTTCTTTTTCGCAACGGGTTTGCCGCCAGAACACAGGTAAGT
GCCGTGTGTGGTTCCCGCGGGCCTGGCCTCTTTACGGGTTATGGCCCTTGCGTGCCTTGAATTACTTCCA
CCTGGCTGCAGTACGTGATTCTTGATCCCGAGCTTCGGGTTGGAAGTGGGTGGGAGAGTTCGAGGCCTTG
CGCTTAAGGAGCCCCTTCGCCTCGTGCTTGAGTTGAGGCCTGGCCTGGGCGCTGGGGCCGCCGCGTGCGA
ATCTGGTGGCACCTTCGCGCCTGTCTCGCTGCTTTCGATAAGTCTCTAGCCATTTAAAATTTTTGATGAC
CTGCTGCGACGCTTTTTTTCTGGCAAGATAGTCTTGTAAATGCGGGCCAAGATCTGCACACTGGTATTTC
GGTTTTTGGGGCCGCGGGCGGCGACGGGGCCCGTGCGTCCCAGCGCACATGTTCGGCGAGGCGGGGCCTG
CGAGCGCGGCCACCGAGAATCGGACGGGGGTAGTCTCAAGCTGGCCGGCCTGCTCTGGTGCCTGGCCTCG
CGCCGCCGTGTATCGCCCCGCCCTGGGCGGCAAGGCTGGCCCGGTCGGCACCAGTTGCGTGAGCGGAAAG
ATGGCCGCTTCCCGGCCCTGCTGCAGGGAGCTCAAAATGGAGGACGCGGCGCTCGGGAGAGCGGGCGGGT
GAGTCACCCACACAAAGGAAAAGGGCCTTTCCGTCCTCAGCCGTCGCTTCATGTGACTCCACGGAGTACC
GGGCGCCGTCCAGGCACCTCGATTAGTTCTCGAGCTTTTGGAGTACGTCGTCTTTAGGTTGGGGGGAGGG
GTTTTATGCGATGGAGTTTCCCCACACTGAGTGGGTGGAGACTGAAGTTAGGCCAGCTTGGCACTTGATG
TAATTCTCCTTGGAATTTGCCCTTTTTGAGTTTGGATCTTGGTTCATTCTCAAGCCTCAGACAGTGGTTC
AAAGTTTTTTTCTTCCATTTCAGGTGTCGTGAGAAGGGCGAATTCGACCCAAGTTTGTACAAAAAAGCAG
GCTCGCCACCATGGTGAGCAAGGGCGAGGAGCTGTTCACCGGGGTGGTGCCCATCCTGGTCGAGCTGGAC
GGCGACGTAAACGGCCACAAGTTCAGCGTGAGGGGCGAGGGCGAGGGCGATGCCACCAACGGCAAGCTGA
CCCTGAAGTTCATCTGCACCACCGGCAAGCTGCCCGTGCCCTGGCCCACCCTCGTGACCACCCTGAGCCA
CGGCGTGCAGTGCTTCGCCCGCTACCCCGACCACATGAAGCAGCACGACTTCTTCAAGTCCGCCATGCCC
GAAGGCTACGTCCAGGAGCGCACCATCTTCTTCAAGGACGACGGCACCTACAAGACCCGCGCCGAGGTGA
AGTTCGAGGGCGACACCCTAGTGAACCGCATCGAGCTGAAGGGCGTCGACTTCAAGGAGGACGGCAACAT
CCTGGGGCACAAGCTGGAGTACAACTTCAACAGCCACAACATCTATATCATGGCCGTCAAGCAGAAGAAC
GGCATCAAGGTGAACTTCAAGATCCGCCACAACGTGGAGGACGGCAGCGTGCAGCTCGCCGACCACTACC
AGCAGAACACCCCCATCGGCGACGGCCCCGTGCTGCTGCCCGACAGCCACTACCTGAGCACCCAGTCCGT
GCTGAGCAAAGACCCCAACGAGAAGCGCGATCACATGGTCCTGCTGGAGTTCCGCACCGCCGCCGGGATC
ACTCTCGGCATGGACGAGCTGTACAAGTAATACCACCCAGCTTTCTTGTACAAAGTGGTACGCGTGAATT
CACTCCTCAGGTGCAGGCTGCCTATCAGAAGGTGGTGGCTGGTGTGGCCAATGCCCTGGCTCACAAATAC
CACTGAGATCTTTTTCCCTCTGCCAAAAATTATGGGGACATCATGAAGCCCCTTGAGCATCTGACTTCTG
GCTAATAAAGGAAATTTATTTTCATTGCAATAGTGTGTTGGAATTTTTTGTGTCTCTCACTCGGAAGGAC
ATATGGGAGGGCAAATCATTTAAAACATCAGAATGAGTATTTGGTTTAGAGTTTGGCAACATATGCCCAT
ATGCTGGCTGCCATGAACAAAGGTTGGCTATAAAGAGGTCATCAGTATATGAAACAGCCCCCTGCTGTCC
ATTCCTTATTCCATAGAAAAGCCTTGACTTGAGGTTAGATTTTTTTTATATTTTGTTTTGTGTTATTTTT
TTCTTTAACATCCCTAAAATTTTCCTTACATGTTTTACTAGCCAGATTTTTCCTCCTCTCCTGACTACTC
CCAGTCATAGCTGTCCCTCTTCTCTTATGGAGATCCCTCGACCTGCAGCCCAAGCTTGGCGTAATCATGG
TCATAGCTGTTTCCTGTGTGAAATTGTTATCCGCTCACAATTCCACACAACATACGAGCCGGAAGCATAA
AGTGTAAAGCCTGGGGTGCCTAATGAGTGAGCTAACTCACATTAATTGCGTTGCGCTCACTGCCCGCTTT
CCAGTCGGGAAACCTGTCGTGCCAGCGGATCGACAGTACTAAGCTTGGTCTAATACCCAATCTCTCGTCT
TATCCAGATGTTTTATACGCCTCTGGCCCGTGTCTCAAAATCTCTGATGTTACATTGCACAAGATAAAAT
AATATCATCATGAACAATAAAACTGTCTGCTTACATAAACAGTAATACAAGGGGTGTTATGAGCCATATT
CAACGGGAAACGTCGAGGCCGCGATTAAATTCCAACATGGATGCTGATTTATATGGGTATAAATGGGCTC
GCGATAATGTCGGGCAATCAGGTGCGACAATCTATCGCTTGTATGGGAAGCCCGATGCGCCAGAGTTGTT
TCTGAAACATGGCAAAGGTAGCGTTGCCAATGATGTTACAGATGAGATGGTCAGACTAAACTGGCTGACG
GAATTTATGCCTCTTCCGACCATCAAGCATTTTATCCGTACTCCTGATGATGCATGGTTACTCACCACTG
CGATCCCCGGAAAAACAGCATTCCAGGTATTAGAAGAATATCCTGATTCAGGTGAAAATATTGTTGATGC
GCTGGCAGTGTTCCTGCGCCGGTTGCATTCGATTCCTGTTTGTAATTGTCCTTTTAACAGCGATCGCGTA
TTTCGTCTCGCTCAGGCGCAATCACGAATGAATAACGGTTTGGTTGATGCGAGTGATTTTGATGACGAGC
GTAATGGCTGGCCTGTTGAACAAGTCTGGAAAGAAATGCATAAACTTTTGCCATTCTCACCGGATTCAGT
CGTCACTCATGGTGATTTCTCACTTGATAACCTTATTTTTGACGAGGGGAAATTAATAGGTTGTATTGAT
GTTGGACGAGTCGGAATCGCAGACCGATACCAGGATCTTGCCATCCTATGGAACTGCCTCGGTGAGTTTT
CTCCTTCATTACAGAAACGGCTTTTTCAAAAATATGGTATTGATAATCCTGATATGAATAAATTGCAGTT
TCATTTGATGCTCGATGAGTTTTTCTAATCAGAATTGGTTAATTGGTTGTAACACTGGCAGAGCATTACG
CTGACTTGACGGGACGGCGCAAGCTCATGACCAAAATCCCTTAACGTGAGTTACGCGTCGTTCCACTGAG
CGTCAGAGGTATCACTAGTATTACAGAGGTAAGTTATAACAGTCGCCTAACCC
Features (pLannotate 1.2.2; 28 found; start..end, strand, type, name):
     87..675     -  rep_origin     ori: high-copy-number ColE1/pMB1/pBR322/pUC origin of replication
    846..1706    -  CDS            AmpR: β-lactamase; bla; confers resistance to ampicillin, carbenicillin, and related antibiotics
   1707..1778    -  promoter       AmpR promoter: bla
   1857..2456    +  CDS            PuroR: puromycin N-acetyltransferase; pac from Streptomyces alboniger; confers resistance to puromycin
   2461..2541    +  CDS            HBB (fragment): HBB_PONPY - Experimental evidence at transcript level: Swiss-Prot protein existence level 2. Involved in oxygen transport from the lung to the various peripheral tissues. From Pongo pygmaeus (Bornean orangutan).
   2612..2667    +  polyA_signal   β-globin poly(A) signal: rabbit β-globin polyadenylation signal (Gil and Proudfoot, 1987)
   3646..3666    +  protein_bind   attB4: mutant version of attB; core recombination site for the Gateway® BP reaction BP Clonase™
   3734..3945    +  promoter       EF-1α core promoter: core promoter for human elongation factor EF-1α
   3946..4884    +  intron         EF-1α intron A: intron upstream of the start codon of human EF-1α
   4911..4931    +  protein_bind   attB1: mutant version of attB; core recombination site for the Gateway® BP reaction BP Clonase™
   4951..5646    +  CDS            mKate2: mKate2 is a basic (constitutively fluorescent) red fluorescent protein published in 2009, derived from Entacmaea quadricolor. It is reported to be a rapidly-maturing monomer with moderate acid sensitivity.
   5666..5690    -  protein_bind   attB2: mutant version of attB; recombination site for the Gateway® BP reaction BP Clonase™
   5834..5908    +  CDS            HBB (fragment): HBB_PONPY - Experimental evidence at transcript level: Swiss-Prot protein existence level 2. Involved in oxygen transport from the lung to the various peripheral tissues. From Pongo pygmaeus (Bornean orangutan).
   5979..6034    +  polyA_signal   β-globin poly(A) signal: rabbit β-globin polyadenylation signal (Gil and Proudfoot, 1987)
   6418..6443    +  misc_feature   SA: splice acceptor site
   7115..7135    +  protein_bind   attB4: mutant version of attB; core recombination site for the Gateway® BP reaction BP Clonase™
   7203..7414    +  promoter       EF-1α core promoter: core promoter for human elongation factor EF-1α
   7415..8353    +  intron         EF-1α intron A: intron upstream of the start codon of human EF-1α
   8380..8400    +  protein_bind   attB1: mutant version of attB; core recombination site for the Gateway® BP reaction BP Clonase™
   8411..9127    +  CDS            EBFP2: EBFP2 is a basic (constitutively fluorescent) blue fluorescent protein published in 2007, derived from Aequorea victoria. It is reported to be a rapidly-maturing monomer with moderate acid sensitivity.
   9135..9159    -  protein_bind   attB2: mutant version of attB; recombination site for the Gateway® BP reaction BP Clonase™
   9163..9243    +  CDS            HBB (fragment): HBB_PONPY - Experimental evidence at transcript level: Swiss-Prot protein existence level 2. Involved in oxygen transport from the lung to the various peripheral tissues. From Pongo pygmaeus (Bornean orangutan).
   9314..9369    +  polyA_signal   β-globin poly(A) signal: rabbit β-globin polyadenylation signal (Gil and Proudfoot, 1987)
   9752..9774    -  protein_bind   lac operator (fragment): The lac repressor binds to the lac operator to inhibit transcription in E. coli. This inhibition can be relieved by adding lactose or isopropyl-β-D-thiogalactopyranoside (IPTG). lac repressor encoded by lacI
   9778..9808    -  promoter       lac promoter: promoter for the E. coli lac operon
   9823..9844    -  protein_bind   CAP binding site: CAP binding activates transcription in the presence of cAMP. E. coli catabolite activator protein
   9857..9896    -  CDS            lacI (fragment): lac repressor; lacI; The lac repressor binds to the lac operator to inhibit transcription in E. coli. This inhibition can be relieved by adding lactose or isopropyl-β-D-thiogalactopyranoside (IPTG).
  10069..10878   +  CDS            KanR: aminoglycoside phosphotransferase; aph(3')-Ia; confers resistance to kanamycin in bacteria or G418 (Geneticin®) in eukaryotes
