[The description below was written by a language model from this plasmid's Addgene catalogue record and pLannotate feature annotations shown in this document.]
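Description:
LSB-hsa-miR-193a-3p is a mammalian expression plasmid from a synthetic-biology series of fluorescent microRNA sensors, built on the Low Sensor Backbone (LSB). The depositor sequence is about 11 kb. It is propagated in E. coli from a high-copy ColE1/pUC-type origin and carries both a β-lactamase gene and an aminoglycoside phosphotransferase gene, so it is selected with ampicillin and kanamycin together. A puromycin N-acetyltransferase coding sequence followed by a rabbit β-globin polyadenylation signal is also present for selection in mammalian cells, although the feature table annotates no dedicated promoter for it.

The payload consists of two parallel transcription units in the same orientation. Each is driven by the human EF-1α core promoter with its intron A, is flanked by Gateway attB4/attB1/attB2 scars left from modular assembly, and ends in a β-globin poly(A) signal. The first unit encodes the red fluorescent protein mKate2. According to the catalogue entry, it carries a target site for human miR-193a-3p in its 3′ UTR; this site is not annotated as a separate feature but would lie between the mKate2 coding sequence and its poly(A) signal. The second unit encodes the blue protein EBFP2 without a miRNA target and serves as an internal reference for delivery and expression. When miR-193a-3p is active in transfected cells, mKate2 is repressed while EBFP2 is not, so the red-to-blue fluorescence ratio gives a readout of miRNA activity.

The depositor notes that the repeated poly(A) elements make the plasmid inherently unstable. The physical plasmid also differs slightly from the deposited sequence, with short insertions flanking the puromycin gene that do not impair selection.
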