Addgene plasmid #103305: LSB-hsa-miR-193a-3p
Purpose: Used to sense miRNA activity using fluorescence based tools. hsa-miR-193a-3p target in 3' UTR of of mKate. miRNA activity can be measured by the repression of mKate2 relative to EBFP2 fluorescent proteins . Plasmid is inherently unstable; please see Depositor Comments
Depositing lab: Ron Weiss. Depositing organization: Massachusetts Institute of Technology. Publication: A mixed antagonistic/synergistic miRNA repression model enables accurate predictions of multi-input miRNA sensor activity. Gam JJ, Babb J, Weiss R. Nat Commun. 2018 Jun 22;9(1):2430. doi: 10.1038/s41467-018-04575-0. PubMed 29934631.
Backbone
  Vector backbone: Low Sensor Backbone (LSB)
  Vector type: Mammalian Expression, Synthetic Biology
Growth in bacteria
  Bacterial resistance: Ampicillin and Kanamycin, 100 & 50 μg/mL
  Growth temperature: 30°C
  Growth strain: NEB Stable
  Copy number: High Copy
Gene/Insert
  Gene/Insert name: hsa-miR-193a-3p target
  Species: H. sapiens (human)
  Entrez Gene: MIR193A (a.k.a. MIRN193, MIRN193A, mir-193a)
  Promoter: EF-1a
  Cloning method: Gibson Cloning
Terms and licenses: Academic/Nonprofit Terms; Industry Terms: Not Available to Industry
Depositor comments: Please note that this plasmid is inherently unstable due to a repeating poly A element. We recommend performing a diagnostic digest on multiple colonies upon receipt. The depositors would like to note the presence of several discrepancies between the depositor sequence and physical plasmid sequence. In particular, the sequences upstream and downstream of the puromycin coding region have 10 bp insertions which do not affect the ability to perform puromycin selection. The sequences for those regions within the physical plasmids are as follows: Upstream of Puro: GAATTCGACCGCCTGTCTCAAGGTGCCACC; Downstream of Puro: GCTTTGAGACTACGCGTGAATTCACTCCTC.
How to cite: LSB-hsa-miR-193a-3p was a gift from Ron Weiss (Addgene plasmid # 103305 ; http://n2t.net/addgene:103305 ; RRID:Addgene_103305)
