>Addgene plasmid #103305 | LSB-hsa-miR-193a-3p | depositor partial sequence | sequence record 195660 | hsa-miR-193a-3p target
ACTGGGACTTTGTAGGCCAGTT
