>Addgene plasmid #103305 | LSB-hsa-miR-193a-3p | addgene partial sequence | sequence record 270575 | mKate2-F 5'-ACCCGCTAAGAACCTCAAGA-3'
ATCAAGGAGGCCGACAAAGAGACATACGTCGAGCAGCACGAGGTGGCTGTGGCCAGATACTGCGACCTCC
CTAGCAAACTGGGGCACAAACTTAATTGAGAATTCTACCACCCAGCTTTCTTGTACAAAGTGGTACGTCT
CAAGACCAGAGGTCTCTGCTTCGTAGAACACTGGGACTTTGTAGGCCAGTTACTGGGACTTTGTAGGCCA
GTTACTGGGACTTTGTAGGCCAGTTACTGGGACTTTGTAGGCCAGTTCAACCAGAAGAGACCTGTGCTTC
ACTCCTCAGGTGCAGGCTGCCTATCAGAAGGTGGTGGCTGGTGTGGCCAATGCCCTGGCTCACAAATACC
ACTGAGATCTTTTTCCCTCTGCCAAAAATTATGGGGACATCATGAAGCCCCTTGAGCATCTGACTTCTGG
CTAATAAAGGAAATTTATTTTCATTGCAATAGTGTGTTGGAATTTTTTGTGTCTCTCACTCGGAAGGACA
TATGGGAGGGCAAATCATTTAAAACATCAGAATGAGTATTTGGTTTAGAGTTTGGCAACATATGCCCATA
TGCTGGCTGCCATGAACAAAGGTTGGCTATAAAGAGGTCATCAGTATATGAAACAGCCCCC
